Addgene plasmid #166988: GLY, Linear-3, PolyU(1)
Purpose: Tests for the impact of 1 uracil in a poly-uracil tract on human polymerase III transcription from a GLNYtRNA promoter.
Depositing lab: Julius Lucks. Depositing organization: Northwestern University. Publication: RNA Sequence and Structure Determinants of Pol III Transcriptional Termination in Human Cells. Verosloff MS, Corcoran WK, Dolberg TB, Bushhouse DZ, Leonard JN, Lucks JB. J Mol Biol. 2021 Jun 25;433(13):166978. doi: 10.1016/j.jmb.2021.166978. Epub 2021 Apr 1. PubMed 33811918.
Backbone
  Vector backbone: pAV
  Vector type: Mammalian Expression
Growth in bacteria
  Bacterial resistance: Ampicillin, 100 μg/mL
  Growth temperature: 37°C
  Growth strain: DH5alpha
  Copy number: Unknown
Gene/Insert
  Gene/Insert name: Termination module:PolyU(1)
  Species: Synthetic
  Cloning method: Gibson Cloning
Terms and licenses: Academic/Nonprofit Terms; Industry Terms: Not Available to Industry
How to cite: GLY, Linear-3, PolyU(1) was a gift from Julius Lucks (Addgene plasmid # 166988 ; http://n2t.net/addgene:166988 ; RRID:Addgene_166988)
