[The description below was written by a language model from this plasmid's Addgene catalogue record and pLannotate feature annotations shown in this document.]
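Description:
GLY, Linear-3, PolyU(1) is a mammalian expression plasmid on the pAV backbone. It carries a synthetic test cassette for studying how human RNA polymerase III terminates transcription. According to the record, it measures the effect of a single uracil in the poly-uracil tract of a termination module when transcription is driven from a tRNA-type promoter (written "GLNYtRNA" in the record; the name suggests a glycine tRNA, though this is not spelled out). The name implies it is one member of a series that varies promoter, upstream RNA structure ("Linear-3") and U-tract length, but the record does not define these terms. The module was inserted by Gibson cloning.

The 6,063 nt annotated sequence places the test region on the minus strand. Two tRNA-like elements flank a partial type-P3 twister ribozyme match, and a remnant of a pUC multiple cloning site and an SV40 polyadenylation signal lie downstream. tRNA genes contain internal Pol III promoter elements, which fits the use of a tRNA as the promoter. The PolyU(1) terminator itself is not annotated as a separate feature, and the roles of the second tRNA and the ribozyme are not stated.

A divergent cassette uses the SV40 enhancer/early promoter to drive NeoR/KanR, which allows G418 selection in mammalian cells. This is followed by Tn5-derived flanking fragments (partial transposase and ble), SV40 small t intron and T antigen fragments, and a second SV40 poly(A) signal. Partial AAV2 ITRs bracket both cassettes, but both are annotated as fragments and the record does not mention AAV packaging. In bacteria the plasmid replicates from a high-copy ColE1/pUC origin and is selected with ampicillin via AmpR. It also carries an f1 origin and a lacZα remnant.
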