Features (pLannotate 1.2.2; 21 found; start..end, strand, type, name):
     87..216     -  repeat_region  AAV2 ITR (fragment): inverted terminal repeat of adeno-associated virus serotype 2 inverted
    265..386     -  polyA_signal   SV40 poly(A) signal: SV40 polyadenylation signal
    444..464     -  misc_feature   MCS (fragment): pUC18/19 multiple cloning site
    576..687     -  ncRNA          tRNA: Accession: RF00005 - tRNA
    694..760     -  ncRNA          twister-P3 (fragment): Accession: RF03154 - type-P3 twister ribozyme
    793..863     -  ncRNA          tRNA: Accession: RF00005 - tRNA
    907..1236    +  promoter       SV40 promoter: SV40 enhancer and early promoter
   1238..1561    +  CDS            tnpA (fragment): TN5P_ECOLX - Also known as tnp. Experimental evidence at protein level: Swiss-Prot protein existence level 1. Mediates transposition of transposon Tn5 by a 'cut and paste' mechanism. First, the monomeric transposase binds the 19 bp inverted DNA repeats flanking the transposon. Then, dimerization of the DNA- bound transposase creates a synaptic DNA complex. After nicking of the first DNA strand, excision of the transposon proceeds through a series of intermediates. The transposase then mediates the insertion of the transposon at a new site by strand transfer. The activity of the wild- type tran
   1593..2387    +  CDS            NeoR/KanR: aminoglycoside phosphotransferase from Tn5; aph(3')-II (or nptII); confers resistance to neomycin, kanamycin, and G418 (Geneticin®)
   2408..2728    +  CDS            ble (fragment): BLE_KLEPN - Experimental evidence at protein level: Swiss-Prot protein existence level 1. Binding protein with a strong affinity to the bleomycin family of antibiotics. Binds to CL990; an antimitotic-antibiotic compound. From Klebsiella pneumoniae.
   2731..2805    +  CDS            small t antigen (fragment): SV40 (simian virus 40) small t antigen
   2807..2872    +  intron         small t intron: SV40 (simian virus 40) small t antigen intron
   3002..3022    +  CDS            SV40 NLS: nuclear localization signal of SV40 (simian virus 40) large T antigen
   3341..3424    +  CDS            large T antigen (fragment): large T antigen from SV40 (simian virus 40)
   3447..3581    +  polyA_signal   SV40 poly(A) signal: SV40 polyadenylation signal
   3637..3685    +  repeat_region  AAV2 ITR (fragment): inverted terminal repeat of adeno-associated virus serotype 2 inverted
   3850..4438    -  rep_origin     ori: high-copy-number ColE1/pMB1/pBR322/pUC origin of replication
   4609..5469    -  CDS            AmpR: β-lactamase; bla; confers resistance to ampicillin, carbenicillin, and related antibiotics
   5470..5574    -  promoter       AmpR promoter: bla
   5601..6029    +  rep_origin     f1 ori (sequence partly withheld): f1 bacteriophage origin of replication; arrow indicates direction of (+) strand synthesis
   6060..64      -  CDS            lacZα (fragment) (across the origin): LacZα fragment of β-galactosidase; lacZ fragment
>Addgene plasmid #166988 | GLY, Linear-3, PolyU(1) | addgene full sequence | sequence record 330474 | Addgene NGS Result
CCATTCAGGCTGCGCAACTGTTGGGAAGGGCGATCGGTGCGGGCCTCTTCGCTATTACGCCAGCAGATCT
GCAGATCTGTCCCTCTCTGCGCGCTCGCTCGCTCACTGAGGCCGCCCGGGCAAAGCCCGGGCGTCGGGCG
ACCTTTGGTCGCCCGGCCTCAGTGAGCGAGCGAGCGCGCAGAGAGGGAGTGGCCAACTCCATCACTAGGG
GTTCCTTGTAGTTAATGATTAACCCGCCATGCTACTTATCTACGTAAGACATGATAAGATACATTGATGA
GTTTGGACAAACCACAACTAGAATGCAGTGAAAAAAATGCTTTATTTGTGAAATTTGTGATGCTATTGCT
TTATTTGTAACCATTATAAGCTGCAATAAACAAGTTACTAGTCCGCGGCTCGAGATCGATGCGGCCGCCA
TATGGATATCGGTAACCGACGTCAAGCTTGCATGCCTGCAGGTCCTAGTAAAAAGCGGACCGAAGTCCGC
TCTAGAGCGTGGACTGTACCCTCCACTTTTATCCGGGCTTGGGACCGGCATTGGCAGTGTTCTACAGTCC
ACGCCGACTGATGGCAGGCCCGAACAGGGACTTGAACCCTGGACCCGCGGCCGCGCGATTCAGTGACCTC
CTCAGACCTCCTTCCTCGAATCGCGCGGCCGCTGCTCTACCGACTGAGCTATCCGGGCCTGCCATCAGTC
GGCATGGTTAGGCGGTTTCCCGCCCCCTCCCATTTTATCCGGGCTTGGGACCGGCGACTGATGGCCGTCG
ATTGGAGTTGGCTGCTAGTATATTGCATTGGCCGGGAATCGAACCCGGGCCTCCCGCGTGGCAGGCGAGA
ATTCTACCACTGAACCACCAATGCGACGAGAGACTTCCTGCCCGACCTTGGATCCGGCTGTGGAATGTGT
GTCAGTTAGGGTGTGGAAAGTCCCCAGGCTCCCCAGCAGGCAGAAGTATGCAAAGCATGCATCTCAATTA
GTCAGCAACCAGGTGTGGAAAGTCCCCAGGCTCCCCAGCAGGCAGAAGTATGCAAAGCATGCATCTCAAT
TAGTCAGCAACCATAGTCCCGCCCCTAACTCCGCCCATCCCGCCCCTAACTCCGCCCAGTTCCGCCCATT
CTCCGCCCCATGGCTGACTAATTTTTTTTATTTATGCAGAGGCCGAGGCCGCCTCGGCCTCTGAGCTATT
CCAGAAGTAGTGAGGAGGCTTTTTTGGAGGCCTAGGCTTTTGCAAAAAGCTTCACGCTGCCGCAAGCACT
CAGGGCGCAAGGGCTGCTAAAGGAAGCGGAACACGTAGAAAGCCAGTCCGCAGAAACGGTGCTGACCCCG
GATGAATGTCAGCTACTGGGCTATCTGGACAAGGGAAAACGCAAGCGCAAAGAGAAAGCAGGTAGCTTGC
AGTGGGCTTACATGGCGATAGCTAGACTGGGCGGTTTTATGGACAGCAAGCGAACCGGAATTGCCAGCTG
GGGCGCCCTCTGGTAAGGTTGGGAAGCCCTGCAAAGTAAACTGGATGGCTTTCTTGCCGCCAAGGATCTG
ATGGCGCAGGGGATCAAGATCTGATCAAGAGACAGGATGAGGATCGTTTCGCATGATTGAACAAGATGGA
TTGCACGCAGGTTCTCCGGCCGCTTGGGTGGAGAGGCTATTCGGCTATGACTGGGCACAACAGACAATCG
GCTGCTCTGATGCCGCCGTGTTCCGGCTGTCAGCGCAGGGGCGCCCGGTTCTTTTTGTCAAGACCGACCT
GTCCGGTGCCCTGAATGAACTGCAGGACGAGGCAGCGCGGCTATCGTGGCTGGCCACGACGGGCGTTCCT
TGCGCAGCTGTGCTCGACGTTGTCACTGAAGCGGGAAGGGACTGGCTGCTATTGGGCGAAGTGCCGGGGC
AGGATCTCCTGTCATCTCACCTTGCTCCTGCCGAGAAAGTATCCATCATGGCTGATGCAATGCGGCGGCT
GCATACGCTTGATCCGGCTACCTGCCCATTCGACCACCAAGCGAAACATCGCATCGAGCGAGCACGTACT
CGGATGGAAGCCGGTCTTGTCGATCAGGATGATCTGGACGAAGAGCATCAGGGGCTCGCGCCAGCCGAAC
TGTTCGCCAGGCTCAAGGCGCGCATGCCCGACGGCGAGGATCTCGTCGTGACCCATGGCGATGCCTGCTT
GCCGAATATCATGGTGGAAAATGGCCGCTTTTCTGGATTCATCGACTGTGGCCGGCTGGGTGTGGCGGAC
CGCTATCAGGACATAGCGTTGGCTACCCGTGATATTGCTGAAGAGCTTGGCGGCGAATGGGCTGACCGCT
TCCTCGTGCTTTACGGTATCGCCGCTCCCGATTCGCAGCACATCGCCTTCTATCGCCTTCTTGACGAGTT
CTTCTGAGCGGGACTCTGGGGTTCGAAATGACCGACCAAGCGACGCCCAACCTGCCATCACGAGATTTCG
ATTCCACCGCCGCCTTCTATGAAAGGTTGGGCTTCGGAATCGTTTTCCGGGACGCCGGCTGGATGATCCT
CCAGCGCGGGGATCTCATGCTGGAGTTCTTCGCCCACCCCGGGCTCGATCCCCTCGCGAGTTGGTTCAGC
TGCTGCCTGAGGCTGGACGACCTCGCGGAGTTCTACCGGCAGTGCAAATCCGTCGGCATCCAGGAAACCA
GCAGCGGCTATCCGCGCATCCATGCCCCCGAACTGCAGGAGTGGGGAGGCACGATGGCCGCTTTGGTCCG
GATCTTTGTGAAGGAACCTTACTTCTGTGGTGTGACATAATTGGACAAACTACCTACAGAGATTTAAAGC
TCTAAGGTAAATATAAAATTTTTAAGTGTATAATGTGTTAAACTACTGATTCTAATTGTTTGTGTATTTT
AGATTCCAACCTATGGAACTGATGAATGGGAGCAGTGGTGGAATGCCTTTAATGAGGAAAACCTGTTTTG
CTCAGAAGAAATGCCATCTAGTGATGATGAGGCTACTGCTGACTCTCAACATTCTACTCCTCCAAAAAAG
AAGAGAAAGGTAGAAGACCCCAAGGACTTTCCTTCAGAATTGCTAAGTTTTTTGAGTCATGCTGTGTTTA
GTAATAGAACTCTTGCTTGCTTTGCTATTTACACCACAAAGGAAAAAGCTGCACTGCTATACAAGAAAAT
TATGGAAAAATATTCTGTAACCTTTATAAGTAGGCATAACAGTTATAATCATAACATACTGTTTTTTCTT
ACTCCACACAGGCATAGAGTGTCTGCTATTAATAACTATGCTCAAAAATTGTGTACCTTTAGCTTTTTAA
TTTGTAAAGGGGTTAATAAGGAATATTTGATGTATAGTGCCTTGACTAGAGATCATAATCAGCCATACCA
CATTTGTAGAGGTTTTACTTGCTTTAAAAAACCTCCCACACCTCCCCCTGAACCTGAAACATAAAATGAA
TGCAATTGTTGTTGTTAACTTGTTTATTGCAGCTTATAATGGTTACAAATAAAGCAATAGCATCACAAAT
TTCACAAATAAAGCATTTTTTTCACTGCATTCTAGTTGTGGTTTGTCCAAACTCATCAATGTATCTTATC
ATGTCTGGATCGATCCAGGACCTCCCTAACCCTATGACGTAATTCACGTCACGACTCCACCCCTCCAGGA
ACCCCTAGTGATGGAGTTGGCCACTCCCTCTCTGCGCGCTCGCTCACTGACTCGCTGCGCTCGGTCGTTC
GGCTGCGGCGAGCGGTATCAGCTCACTCAAAGGCGGTAATACGGTTATCCACAGAATCAGGGGATAACGC
AGGAAAGAACATGTGAGCAAAAGGCCAGCAAAAGGCCAGGAACCGTAAAAAGGCCGCGTTGCTGGCGTTT
TTCCATAGGCTCCGCCCCCCTGACGAGCATCACAAAAATCGACGCTCAAGTCAGAGGTGGCGAAACCCGA
CAGGACTATAAAGATACCAGGCGTTTCCCCCTGGAAGCTCCCTCGTGCGCTCTCCTGTTCCGACCCTGCC
GCTTACCGGATACCTGTCCGCCTTTCTCCCTTCGGGAAGCGTGGCGCTTTCTCATAGCTCACGCTGTAGG
TATCTCAGTTCGGTGTAGGTCGTTCGCTCCAAGCTGGGCTGTGTGCACGAACCCCCCGTTCAGCCCGACC
GCTGCGCCTTATCCGGTAACTATCGTCTTGAGTCCAACCCGGTAAGACACGACTTATCGCCACTGGCAGC
AGCCACTGGTAACAGGATTAGCAGAGCGAGGTATGTAGGCGGTGCTACAGAGTTCTTGAAGTGGTGGCCT
AACTACGGCTACACTAGAAGAACAGTATTTGGTATCTGCGCTCTGCTGAAGCCAGTTACCTTCGGAAAAA
GAGTTGGTAGCTCTTGATCCGGCAAACAAACCACCGCTGGTAGCGGTGGTTTTTTTGTTTGCAAGCAGCA
GATTACGCGCAGAAAAAAAGGATCTCAAGAAGATCCTTTGATCTTTTCTACGGGGTCTGACGCTCAGTGG
AACGAAAACTCACGTTAAGGGATTTTGGTCATGAGATTATCAAAAAGGATCTTCACCTAGATCCTTTTAA
ATTAAAAATGAAGTTTTAAATCAATCTAAAGTATATATGAGTAAACTTGGTCTGACAGTTACCAATGCTT
AATCAGTGAGGCACCTATCTCAGCGATCTGTCTATTTCGTTCATCCATAGTTGCCTGACTCCCCGTCGTG
TAGATAACTACGATACGGGAGGGCTTACCATCTGGCCCCAGTGCTGCAATGATACCGCGAGACCCACGCT
CACCGGCTCCAGATTTATCAGCAATAAACCAGCCAGCCGGAAGGGCCGAGCGCAGAAGTGGTCCTGCAAC
TTTATCCGCCTCCATCCAGTCTATTAATTGTTGCCGGGAAGCTAGAGTAAGTAGTTCGCCAGTTAATAGT
TTGCGCAACGTTGTTGCCATTGCTACAGGCATCGTGGTGTCACGCTCGTCGTTTGGTATGGCTTCATTCA
GCTCCGGTTCCCAACGATCAAGGCGAGTTACATGATCCCCCATGTTGTGCAAAAAAGCGGTTAGCTCCTT
CGGTCCTCCGATCGTTGTCAGAAGTAAGTTGGCCGCAGTGTTATCACTCATGGTTATGGCAGCACTGCAT
AATTCTCTTACTGTCATGCCATCCGTAAGATGCTTTTCTGTGACTGGTGAGTACTCAACCAAGTCATTCT
GAGAATAGTGTATGCGGCGACCGAGTTGCTCTTGCCCGGCGTCAATACGGGATAATACCGCGCCACATAG
CAGAACTTTAAAAGTGCTCATCATTGGAAAACGTTCTTCGGGGCGAAAACTCTCAAGGATCTTACCGCTG
TTGAGATCCAGTTCGATGTAACCCACTCGTGCACCCAACTGATCTTCAGCATCTTTTACTTTCACCAGCG
TTTCTGGGTGAGCAAAAACAGGAAGGCAAAATGCCGCAAAAAAGGGAATAAGGGCGACACGGAAATGTTG
AATACTCATACTCTTCCTTTTTCAATATTATTGAAGCATTTATCAGGGTTATTGTCTCATGAGCGGATAC
ATATTTGAATGTATTTAGAAAAATAAACAAATAGGGGTTCCGCGCACATTTCCCCGAAAAGTGCCACCTG
[124 nt withheld, positions 5601-5724]
C
[91 nt withheld, positions 5726-5816]
A
[49 nt withheld, positions 5818-5866]
CCTTTGACGTTGGAGTCCACGTTCTTT
[37 nt withheld, positions 5894-5930]
ACCCTATCTCGGTCTATTCTTTTGATTTATAAGGGATTTTGCCGATTTCGGCCTATTGGTTAAAAAATGA
GCTGATTTAACAAAAATTTAACGCGAATTTTAACAAAATATTAACGCTTACAATTTCCATTCG
