>Addgene plasmid #166988 | GLY, Linear-3, PolyU(1) | depositor partial sequence | sequence record 324244 | Terminator Module
GTCTCTCGTCGCATTGGTGGTTCAGTGGTAGAATTCTCGCCTGCCACGCGGGAGGCCCGGGTTCGATTCC
CGGCCAATGCAATATACTAGCAGCCAACTCCAAT
